Addgene plasmid #204332: pLVX-SV40-Galpha-13 ONE-GO
Purpose: GPCR/G protein BRET biosensor
Depositing lab: Mikel Garcia-Marcos. Depositing organization: Boston University Medical Campus. Publication: Direct interrogation of context-dependent GPCR activity with a universal biosensor platform. Janicot R, Maziarz M, Park JC, Zhao J, Luebbers A, Green E, Philibert CE, Zhang H, Layne MD, Wu JC, Garcia-Marcos M. Cell. 2024 Feb 16:S0092-8674(24)00065-5. doi: 10.1016/j.cell.2024.01.028. PubMed 38412860.
Backbone
  Vector backbone: pLVX-IRES-Hygro
  Vector type: Lentiviral
Growth in bacteria
  Bacterial resistance: Ampicillin, 100 μg/mL
  Growth temperature: 37°C
  Growth strain: NEB Stable
  Copy number: High Copy
Gene/Insert
  Gene/Insert name: SV40 Galpha-13 ONE-GO (alt name: GNA13)
  Species: H. sapiens (human)
  Entrez Gene: GNA13 (a.k.a. G13, HG1N)
  Cloning method: Gibson Cloning
Terms and licenses: Academic/Nonprofit Terms; Industry Terms: Not Available to Industry
How to cite: pLVX-SV40-Galpha-13 ONE-GO was a gift from Mikel Garcia-Marcos (Addgene plasmid # 204332 ; http://n2t.net/addgene:204332 ; RRID:Addgene_204332)
