[The description below was written by a language model from this plasmid's Addgene catalogue record and pLannotate feature annotations shown in this document.]
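Description:
pLVX-SV40-Galpha-13 ONE-GO is a lentiviral transfer plasmid built on the pLVX-IRES-Hygro backbone that delivers a single-vector BRET biosensor for GPCR-driven activation of the human G protein Gα13 (GNA13). In bacteria it is maintained through a high-copy ColE1/pUC-type origin and selected with ampicillin via the β-lactamase gene. The HIV-1 elements needed for packaging and transduction are annotated: two LTR regions with adjacent nef-derived sequence, the Ψ packaging signal with a gag fragment, the RRE for Rev-dependent RNA export, the cPPT/CTS, and a WPRE downstream of the payload to boost transcript expression. No hygromycin resistance gene appears in the feature table, so the position after the IRES seems to be occupied by a sensor component rather than the backbone's original marker.

The payload is a bicistronic cassette driven by the SV40 early promoter. The first cistron shows two Gα-homologous segments flanking the yellow fluorescent protein Citrine. The annotation tool matched these to squid and nematode Gα proteins, but they most plausibly represent the catalogued human Gα13 with Citrine inserted internally as the BRET acceptor. An EMCV IRES then drives translation of the second cistron: a Src N-myristoylation signal for membrane anchoring, a fragment matching Arhgef11 (a RhoGEF that binds active Gα12/13) and NanoLuc luciferase as the BRET donor. Receptor-stimulated activation of Gα13 should recruit the membrane-tethered detector, bringing NanoLuc near Citrine and raising the BRET signal. Packaging both parts in one lentiviral vector suits measuring GPCR activity in transduced cells, although the record gives only the general biosensor purpose.
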