Features (pLannotate 1.2.2; 27 found; start..end, strand, type, name):
      1..101     +  CDS            Rev (fragment): human immunodeficiency virus 1 (HIV-1) Rev protein; rev; enhances nuclear export of unspliced and incompletely spliced viral mRNAs
    116..231     +  misc_feature   cPPT/CTS: central polypurine tract and central termination sequence of HIV-1 (lacking the first T)
    299..509     +  promoter       SV40 promoter: SV40 early promoter
    524..543     -  misc_feature   MCS (fragment): pBluescript multiple cloning site
    601..927     +  CDS            GNAQ_LOLFO (fragment): Experimental evidence at protein level: Swiss-Prot protein existence level 1. The G(q) alpha subunit is involved in the light-dependent activation of phospholipase C. From Loligo forbesii (Veined squid).
    952..1668    +  CDS            Citrine: Citrine is a basic (constitutively fluorescent) yellow fluorescent protein published in 2001, derived from Aequorea victoria. It has moderate acid sensitivity.
   1717..2424    +  CDS            gpa-12 (fragment): GPA12_CAEEL - Experimental evidence at protein level: Swiss-Prot protein existence level 1. Guanine nucleotide-binding proteins (G proteins) are involved as modulators or transducers in various transmembrane signaling systems (Probable). May play a role in resistance to fungal infection in the epidermis by regulating the up-regulation of several antimicrobial peptides of the NLP and CNC families (PubMed:22470487, PubMed:19380113). Upstream of plc-3, tpa-1 and the p38-like pathway, required for the expression of antimicrobial peptide nlp-29 in the epidermis in response to fungal infection or ph
   2554..3016    +  misc_feature   IRES: internal ribosome entry site (IRES) of the encephalomyocarditis virus (EMCV)
   3040..3060    +  CDS            myr: N-myristoylation signal from Src kinase (Pellman et al., 1985; Kaplan et al., 1988)
   3079..3690    +  CDS            Arhgef11 (fragment): ARHGB_RAT - Experimental evidence at protein level: Swiss-Prot protein existence level 1. May play a role in the regulation of RhoA GTPase by guanine nucleotide-binding alpha-12 (GNA12) and alpha-13 (GNA13). Acts as guanine nucleotide exchange factor (GEF) for RhoA GTPase and may act as GTPase-activating protein (GAP) for GNA12 and GNA13. Involved in neurotrophin-induced neurite outgrowth (By similarity). From Rattus norvegicus (Rat).
   3709..4224    +  CDS            Nluc: NanoLuc® luciferase human codon-optimized
   4238..4826    +  misc_feature   WPRE: woodchuck hepatitis virus posttranscriptional regulatory element
   4843..5361    +  CDS            nef (fragment): NEF_HV1BR - Experimental evidence at protein level: Swiss-Prot protein existence level 1. Extracellular Nef protein targets CD4(+) T-lymphocytes for apoptosis by interacting with CXCR4 surface receptors (PubMed:14990729). From Human immunodeficiency virus type 1 group M subtype B (isolate BRU/LAI) (HIV-1).
   5409..5666    +  LTR            5' LTR (truncated): truncated 5' long terminal repeat (LTR) from HIV-1
   5818..5834    -  protein_bind   lac operator: The lac repressor binds to the lac operator to inhibit transcription in E. coli. This inhibition can be relieved by adding lactose or isopropyl-β-D-thiogalactopyranoside (IPTG). lac repressor encoded by lacI
   5842..5872    -  promoter       lac promoter: promoter for the E. coli lac operon
   5887..5908    -  protein_bind   CAP binding site: CAP binding activates transcription in the presence of cAMP. E. coli catabolite activator protein
   5921..6013    -  CDS            lacI (fragment): lac repressor; lacI; The lac repressor binds to the lac operator to inhibit transcription in E. coli. This inhibition can be relieved by adding lactose or isopropyl-β-D-thiogalactopyranoside (IPTG).
   6196..6784    -  rep_origin     ori: high-copy-number ColE1/pMB1/pBR322/pUC origin of replication
   6955..7815    -  CDS            AmpR: β-lactamase; bla; confers resistance to ampicillin, carbenicillin, and related antibiotics
   7816..7920    -  promoter       AmpR promoter: bla
   7968..8102    +  polyA_signal   SV40 poly(A) signal: SV40 polyadenylation signal
   8269..8598    +  CDS            nef (fragment): NEF_HV1BR - Experimental evidence at protein level: Swiss-Prot protein existence level 1. Extracellular Nef protein targets CD4(+) T-lymphocytes for apoptosis by interacting with CXCR4 surface receptors (PubMed:14990729). From Human immunodeficiency virus type 1 group M subtype B (isolate BRU/LAI) (HIV-1).
   8646..8903    +  LTR            5' LTR (truncated): truncated 5' long terminal repeat (LTR) from HIV-1
   8950..9075    +  misc_feature   HIV-1 Ψ: packaging signal of human immunodeficiency virus type 1
   9059..9397    +  CDS            HIV-1 gag (fragment): gag protein from human immunodeficiency virus 1; gag
   9572..9805    +  misc_feature   RRE: The Rev response element (RRE) of HIV-1 allows for Rev-dependent mRNA export from the nucleus to the cytoplasm.
>Addgene plasmid #204332 | pLVX-SV40-Galpha-13 ONE-GO | addgene full sequence | sequence record 408619 | Addgene NGS Result
ACCCACCTCCCAACCCCGAGGGGACCCGACAGGCCCGAAGGAATAGAAGAAGAAGGTGGAGAGAGAGACA
GAGACAGATCCATTCGATTAGTGAACGGATCTCGACGGTATCGCCTTTAAAAGAAAAGGGGGGATTGGGG
GGTACAGTGCAGGGGAAAGAATAGTAGACATAATAGCAACAGACATACAAACTAAAGAATTACAAAAACA
AATTACAAAAATTCAAAATTTTCGGGTTTATTACAGGGACAGCAGAGATCCAGTTTATCGATGGTGTGGA
AAGTCCCCAGGCTCCCCAGCAGGCAGAAGTATGCAAAGCATGCATCTCAATTAGTCAGCAACCATAGTCC
CGCCCCTAACTCCGCCCATCCCGCCCCTAACTCCGCCCAGTTCCGCCCATTCTCCGCCCCATGGCTGACT
AATTTTTTTTATTTATGCAGAGGCCGAGGCCGCCTCGGCCTCTGAGCTATTCCAGAAGTAGTGAGGAGGC
TTTTTTGGAGGCCTAGGCTTTTGCAAACTCGAGACTAGTTCTAGAGCGGCCGCGGATCCATGGCGGACTT
CCTGCCGTCGCGGTCCGTGCTGTCCGTGTGCTTCCCCGGCTGCCTGCTGACGAGTGGCGAGGCCGAGCAG
CAACGCAAGTCCAAGGAGATCGACAAATGCCTGTCTCGGGAAAAGACCTATGTGAAGCGGCTGGTGAAGA
TCCTGCTGCTGGGCGCGGGCGAGAGCGGCAAGTCCACCTTCCTGAAGCAGATGCGGATCATCCACGGGCA
GGACTTCGACCAGCGCGCGCGCGAGGAGTTCCGCCCCACCATCTACAGCAACGTGATCAAAGGTATGAGG
GTGCTGGTTGATGCTCGAGAGAAGCTTCATATTCCCTGGGGAGACAACTCAAACCAACAACATGGAGATA
AGATGATGTCGTTTGATACCCGGGCCCCGCGGGGATCAGGCATGGTTTCAAAGGGAGAAGAGTTGTTCAC
AGGGGTTGTACCGATTCTTGTAGAACTTGACGGAGATGTCAACGGGCACAAGTTTAGTGTAAGTGGAGAA
GGCGAGGGCGATGCGACCTATGGAAAACTGACCCTTAAATTTATTTGTACTACGGGTAAATTGCCCGTTC
CCTGGCCGACATTGGTAACTACATTCGGATATGGTTTGATGTGCTTTGCAAGGTATCCGGATCACATGAA
GCAGCATGATTTCTTCAAGTCCGCCATGCCCGAAGGCTACGTCCAGGAGCGCACCATCTTCTTCAAGGAC
GACGGCAACTACAAGACCCGCGCCGAGGTGAAGTTCGAGGGCGACACCCTGGTGAACCGCATCGAGCTGA
AGGGCATCGACTTCAAGGAGGACGGCAACATCCTGGGGCACAAGCTGGAGTACAACTACAACAGCCACAA
CGTCTATATCATGGCCGACAAGCAGAAGAACGGCATCAAGGTGAACTTCAAGATCCGCCACAACATCGAG
GACGGCAGCGTGCAGCTCGCCGACCACTACCAGCAGAACACCCCCATCGGCGACGGCCCCGTGCTGCTGC
CCGACAACCACTACCTGAGCTACCAGTCCGCCATGAGCAAAGACCCCAACGAGAAGCGCGATCACATGGT
CCTGCTGGAGTTCGTGACCGCCGCCGGGATCACTCTCGGCATGGACGAGCTGTACAAGGGATCAGGCCCG
CGGATGGCAGCCCAAGGAATGGTGGAAACAAGGGTTTTCTTACAATATCTTCCTGCTATAAGAGCATTAT
GGGCAGACAGCGGCATACAGAATGCCTATGACCGGCGTCGAGAATTTCAACTGGGTGAATCTGTAAAATA
TTTCCTGGATAACTTGGATAAACTTGGAGAACCAGAGTATATGCCAACAGAACAAGATATTCTGCTTGCC
AGAAGACCCACCAAAGGCATCCATGAATACGACTTTGAAATAAAAAATGTTCCTTTCAAAATGGTTGATG
TAGGTGGTCAGAGATCAGAAAGGAAACGTTGGTTTGAATGTTTCGACAGTGTGACATCAATACTTTTCCT
TGTTTCCTCAAGTGAATTTGACCAGGTGCTTATGGAAGATCGACTGACCAATCGCCTTACAGAGTCTCTG
AACATTTTTGAAACAATCGTCAATAACCGGGTTTTCAGCAATGTCTCCATAATTCTGTTCTTAAACAAGA
CAGACTTGCTTGAGGAGAAGGTGCAAATTGTGAGCATCAAAGACTATTTCCTAGAATTTGAAGGGGATCC
CCACTGCTTAAGAGACGTCCAAAAATTCCTGGTGGAATGTTTCCGGAACAAACGCCGGGACCAGCAACAG
AAGCCCTTATACCACCACTTCACCACTGCTATCAACACGGAGAACATCCGCCTTGTTTTCCGTGACGTGA
AGGATACTATTCTGCATGACAACCTCAAGCAGCTTATGCTACAGTGATCTAGGCGGCCGCCGCCCCTCTC
CCTCCCCCCCCCCTAACGTTACTGGCCGAAGCCGCTTGGAATAAGGCCGGTGTGCGTTTGTCTATATGTT
ATTTTCCACCATATTGCCGTCTTTTGGCAATGTGAGGGCCCGGAAACCTGGCCCTGTCTTCTTGACGAGC
ATTCCTAGGGGTCTTTCCCCTCTCGCCAAAGGAATGCAAGGTCTGTTGAATGTCGTGAAGGAAGCAGTTC
CTCTGGAAGCTTCTTGAAGACAAACAACGTCTGTAGCGACCCTTTGCAGGCAGCGGAACCCCCCACCTGG
CGACAGGTGCCTCTGCGGCCAAAAGCCACGTGTATAAGATACACCTGCAAAGGCGGCACAACCCCAGTGC
CACGTTGTGAGTTGGATAGTTGTGGAAAGAGTCAAATGGCTCTCCTCAAGCGTATTCAACAAGGGGCTGA
AGGATGCCCAGAAGGTACCCCATTGTATGGGATCTGATCTGGGGCCTCGGTGCACATGCTTTACATGTGT
TTAGTCGAGGTTAAAAAAACGTCTAGGCCCCCCGAACCACGGGGACGTGGTTTTCCTTTGAAAAACACGA
TGATAAGCTTGCCACAACCCGTACCAAAGATGGGGAGTAGCAAGAGCAAGACGTCGAATTCCGGAATCAA
GCTTCTGATTATTGGCCCAGAGGAAGATTATGACCCAGGTTATTTCAACAATGAGAGTGACATCATCTTC
CAAGATCTTGAAAAACTGAAGTCACATCCAGCTTACTTGGTAGTTTTTCTACGTTACATCCTCTCTCAGG
CAGACCCTGGCCCCCTGCTTTTTTATTTGTGTTCAGAAGTTTATCAACAGACAAATCCCAAAGATTCCCG
AAGTCTGGGGAAAGACATCTGGAACATTTTCCTGGAGAAAAATGCGCCTCTCAGAGTGAAGATCCCTGAG
ATGTTGCAGGCTGAAATTGACCTACGCCTGCGGAACAATGAGGACCCTCGCAATGTGCTCTGTGAAGCTC
AGGAGGCAGTCATGCTGGAAATCCAGGAGCAGATCAACGACTACAGATCCAAGCGTACTCTGGGCCTGGG
CAGCCTCTATGGTGAAAATGACCTGCTAGGCCTGGATGGGGACCCTCTTCGAGAACGCCAAATGGCTGAG
AAGCAGCTGGCTGCCCTTGGAGATATCTTGTCCAAATATGAGGAAGATCGGAGTGCCCCCATGGACTTTG
CTGTTAATACCTTTATGAGCCACGCTGGGATCCGTCTTCGGGAGTCTCGAGGCGGATCAGGCGGATCCAT
GGTCTTCACACTCGAAGATTTCGTTGGGGACTGGCGACAGACAGCCGGCTACAACCTGGACCAAGTCCTT
GAACAGGGAGGTGTGTCCAGTTTGTTTCAGAATCTCGGGGTGTCCGTAACTCCGATCCAAAGGATTGTCC
TGAGCGGTGAAAATGGGCTGAAGATCGACATCCATGTCATCATCCCGTATGAAGGTCTGAGCGGCGACCA
AATGGGCCAGATCGAAAAAATTTTTAAGGTGGTGTACCCTGTGGATGATCATCACTTTAAGGTGATCCTG
CACTATGGCACACTGGTAATCGACGGGGTTACGCCGAACATGATCGACTATTTCGGACGGCCGTATGAAG
GCATCGCCGTGTTCGACGGCAAAAAGATCACTGTAACAGGGACCCTGTGGAACGGCAACAAAATTATCGA
CGAGCGCCTGATCAACCCCGACGGCTCCCTGCTGTTCCGAGTAACCATCAACGGAGTGACCGGCTGGCGG
CTGTGCGAACGCATTCTGGCGTAAACGCGTCTGGAACAATCAACCTCTGGATTACAAAATTTGTGAAAGA
TTGACTGGTATTCTTAACTATGTTGCTCCTTTTACGCTATGTGGATACGCTGCTTTAATGCCTTTGTATC
ATGCTATTGCTTCCCGTATGGCTTTCATTTTCTCCTCCTTGTATAAATCCTGGTTGCTGTCTCTTTATGA
GGAGTTGTGGCCCGTTGTCAGGCAACGTGGCGTGGTGTGCACTGTGTTTGCTGACGCAACCCCCACTGGT
TGGGGCATTGCCACCACCTGTCAGCTCCTTTCCGGGACTTTCGCTTTCCCCCTCCCTATTGCCACGGCGG
AACTCATCGCCGCCTGCCTTGCCCGCTGCTGGACAGGGGCTCGGCTGTTGGGCACTGACAATTCCGTGGT
GTTGTCGGGGAAGCTGACGTCCTTTCCATGGCTGCTCGCCTGTGTTGCCACCTGGATTCTGCGCGGGACG
TCCTTCTGCTACGTCCCTTCGGCCCTCAATCCAGCGGACCTTCCTTCCCGCGGCCTGCTGCCGGCTCTGC
GGCCTCTTCCGCGTCTTCGCCTTCGCCCTCAGACGAGTCGGATCTCCCTTTGGGCCGCCTCCCCGCCTGG
AATTAATTCTGCAGTCGAGACCTAGAAAAACATGGAGCAATCACAAGTAGCAATACAGCAGCTACCAATG
CTGATTGTGCCTGGCTAGAAGCACAAGAGGAGGAGGAGGTGGGTTTTCCAGTCACACCTCAGGTACCTTT
AAGACCAATGACTTACAAGGCAGCTGTAGATCTTAGCCACTTTTTAAAAGAAAAGAGGGGACTGGAAGGG
CTAATTCACTCCCAACGAAGACAAGATATCCTTGATCTGTGGATCTACCACACACAAGGCTACTTCCCTG
ATTAGCAGAACTACACACCAGGGCCAGGGGTCAGATATCCACTGACCTTTGGATGGTGCTACAAGCTAGT
ACCAGTTGAGCCAGATAAGGTAGAAGAGGCCAATAAAGGAGAGAACACCAGCTTGTTACACCCTGTGAGC
CTGCATGGGATGGATGACCCGGAGAGAGAAGTGTTAGAGTGGAGGTTTGACAGCCGCCTAGCATTTCATC
ACGTGGCCCGAGAGCTGCATCCGGAGTACTTCAAGAACTGCTGATATCGAGCTTGCTACAAGGGACTTTC
CGCTGGGGACTTTCCAGGGAGGCGTGGCCTGGGCGGGACTGGGGAGTGGCGAGCCCTCAGATCCTGCATA
TAAGCAGCTGCTTTTTGCCTGTACTGGGTCTCTCTGGTTAGACCAGATCTGAGCCTGGGAGCTCTCTGGC
TAACTAGGGAACCCACTGCTTAAGCCTCAATAAAGCTTGCCTTGAGTGCTTCAAGTAGTGTGTGCCCGTC
TGTTGTGTGACTCTGGTAACTAGAGATCCCTCAGACCCTTTTAGTCAGTGTGGAAAATCTCTAGCAGTAG
TAGTTCATGTCATCTTATTATTCAGTATTTATAACTTGCAAAGAAATGAATATCAGAGAGTGAGAGGCCT
TGACATTGCTAGCGTTTACCGTCGACCTCTAGCTAGAGCTTGGCGTAATCATGGTCATAGCTGTTTCCTG
TGTGAAATTGTTATCCGCTCACAATTCCACACAACATACGAGCCGGAAGCATAAAGTGTAAAGCCTGGGG
TGCCTAATGAGTGAGCTAACTCACATTAATTGCGTTGCGCTCACTGCCCGCTTTCCAGTCGGGAAACCTG
TCGTGCCAGCTGCATTAATGAATCGGCCAACGCGCGGGGAGAGGCGGTTTGCGTATTGGGCGCTCTTCCG
CTTCCTCGCTCACTGACTCGCTGCGCTCGGTCGTTCGGCTGCGGCGAGCGGTATCAGCTCACTCAAAGGC
GGTAATACGGTTATCCACAGAATCAGGGGATAACGCAGGAAAGAACATGTGAGCAAAAGGCCAGCAAAAG
GCCAGGAACCGTAAAAAGGCCGCGTTGCTGGCGTTTTTCCATAGGCTCCGCCCCCCTGACGAGCATCACA
AAAATCGACGCTCAAGTCAGAGGTGGCGAAACCCGACAGGACTATAAAGATACCAGGCGTTTCCCCCTGG
AAGCTCCCTCGTGCGCTCTCCTGTTCCGACCCTGCCGCTTACCGGATACCTGTCCGCCTTTCTCCCTTCG
GGAAGCGTGGCGCTTTCTCATAGCTCACGCTGTAGGTATCTCAGTTCGGTGTAGGTCGTTCGCTCCAAGC
TGGGCTGTGTGCACGAACCCCCCGTTCAGCCCGACCGCTGCGCCTTATCCGGTAACTATCGTCTTGAGTC
CAACCCGGTAAGACACGACTTATCGCCACTGGCAGCAGCCACTGGTAACAGGATTAGCAGAGCGAGGTAT
GTAGGCGGTGCTACAGAGTTCTTGAAGTGGTGGCCTAACTACGGCTACACTAGAAGAACAGTATTTGGTA
TCTGCGCTCTGCTGAAGCCAGTTACCTTCGGAAAAAGAGTTGGTAGCTCTTGATCCGGCAAACAAACCAC
CGCTGGTAGCGGTGGTTTTTTTGTTTGCAAGCAGCAGATTACGCGCAGAAAAAAAGGATCTCAAGAAGAT
CCTTTGATCTTTTCTACGGGGTCTGACGCTCAGTGGAACGAAAACTCACGTTAAGGGATTTTGGTCATGA
GATTATCAAAAAGGATCTTCACCTAGATCCTTTTAAATTAAAAATGAAGTTTTAAATCAATCTAAAGTAT
ATATGAGTAAACTTGGTCTGACAGTTACCAATGCTTAATCAGTGAGGCACCTATCTCAGCGATCTGTCTA
TTTCGTTCATCCATAGTTGCCTGACTCCCCGTCGTGTAGATAACTACGATACGGGAGGGCTTACCATCTG
GCCCCAGTGCTGCAATGATACCGCGAGACCCACGCTCACCGGCTCCAGATTTATCAGCAATAAACCAGCC
AGCCGGAAGGGCCGAGCGCAGAAGTGGTCCTGCAACTTTATCCGCCTCCATCCAGTCTATTAATTGTTGC
CGGGAAGCTAGAGTAAGTAGTTCGCCAGTTAATAGTTTGCGCAACGTTGTTGCCATTGCTACAGGCATCG
TGGTGTCACGCTCGTCGTTTGGTATGGCTTCATTCAGCTCCGGTTCCCAACGATCAAGGCGAGTTACATG
ATCCCCCATGTTGTGCAAAAAAGCGGTTAGCTCCTTCGGTCCTCCGATCGTTGTCAGAAGTAAGTTGGCC
GCAGTGTTATCACTCATGGTTATGGCAGCACTGCATAATTCTCTTACTGTCATGCCATCCGTAAGATGCT
TTTCTGTGACTGGTGAGTACTCAACCAAGTCATTCTGAGAATAGTGTATGCGGCGACCGAGTTGCTCTTG
CCCGGCGTCAATACGGGATAATACCGCGCCACATAGCAGAACTTTAAAAGTGCTCATCATTGGAAAACGT
TCTTCGGGGCGAAAACTCTCAAGGATCTTACCGCTGTTGAGATCCAGTTCGATGTAACCCACTCGTGCAC
CCAACTGATCTTCAGCATCTTTTACTTTCACCAGCGTTTCTGGGTGAGCAAAAACAGGAAGGCAAAATGC
CGCAAAAAAGGGAATAAGGGCGACACGGAAATGTTGAATACTCATACTCTTCCTTTTTCAATATTATTGA
AGCATTTATCAGGGTTATTGTCTCATGAGCGGATACATATTTGAATGTATTTAGAAAAATAAACAAATAG
GGGTTCCGCGCACATTTCCCCGAAAAGTGCCACCTGACGTCGACGGATCGGGAGATCAACTTGTTTATTG
CAGCTTATAATGGTTACAAATAAAGCAATAGCATCACAAATTTCACAAATAAAGCATTTTTTTCACTGCA
TTCTAGTTGTGGTTTGTCCAAACTCATCAATGTATCTTATCATGTCTGGATCAACTGGATAACTCAAGCT
AACCAAAATCATCCCAAACTTCCCACCCCATACCCTATTACCACTGCCAATTACCTGTGGTTTCATTTAC
TCTAAACCTGTGATTCCTCTGAATTATTTTCATTTTAAAGAAATTGTATTTGTTAAATATGTACTACAAA
CTTAGTAGTTGGAAGGGCTAATTCACTCCCAAAGAAGACAAGATATCCTTGATCTGTGGATCTACCACAC
ACAAGGCTACTTCCCTGATTAGCAGAACTACACACCAGGGCCAGGGGTCAGATATCCACTGACCTTTGGA
TGGTGCTACAAGCTAGTACCAGTTGAGCCAGATAAGGTAGAAGAGGCCAATAAAGGAGAGAACACCAGCT
TGTTACACCCTGTGAGCCTGCATGGGATGGATGACCCGGAGAGAGAAGTGTTAGAGTGGAGGTTTGACAG
CCGCCTAGCATTTCATCACGTGGCCCGAGAGCTGCATCCGGAGTACTTCAAGAACTGCTGATATCGAGCT
TGCTACAAGGGACTTTCCGCTGGGGACTTTCCAGGGAGGCGTGGCCTGGGCGGGACTGGGGAGTGGCGAG
CCCTCAGATCCTGCATATAAGCAGCTGCTTTTTGCCTGTACTGGGTCTCTCTGGTTAGACCAGATCTGAG
CCTGGGAGCTCTCTGGCTAACTAGGGAACCCACTGCTTAAGCCTCAATAAAGCTTGCCTTGAGTGCTTCA
AGTAGTGTGTGCCCGTCTGTTGTGTGACTCTGGTAACTAGAGATCCCTCAGACCCTTTTAGTCAGTGTGG
AAAATCTCTAGCAGTGGCGCCCGAACAGGGACTTGAAAGCGAAAGGGAAACCAGAGGAGCTCTCTCGACG
CAGGACTCGGCTTGCTGAAGCGCGCACGGCAAGAGGCGAGGGGCGGCGACTGGTGAGTACGCCAAAAATT
TTGACTAGCGGAGGCTAGAAGGAGAGAGATGGGTGCGAGAGCGTCAGTATTAAGCGGGGGAGAATTAGAT
CGCGATGGGAAAAAATTCGGTTAAGGCCAGGGGGAAAGAAAAAATATAAATTAAAACATATAGTATGGGC
AAGCAGGGAGCTAGAACGATTCGCAGTTAATCCTGGCCTGTTAGAAACATCAGAAGGCTGTAGACAAATA
CTGGGACAGCTACAACCATCCCTTCAGACAGGATCAGAAGAACTTAGATCATTATATAATACAGTAGCAA
CCCTCTATTGTGTGCATCAAAGGATAGAGATAAAAGACACCAAGGAAGCTTTAGACAAGATAGAGGAAGA
GCAAAACAAAAGTAAGACCACCGCACAGCAAGCGGCCGGCCGCTGATCTTCAGACCTGGAGGAGGAGATA
TGAGGGACAATTGGAGAAGTGAATTATATAAATATAAAGTAGTAAAAATTGAACCATTAGGAGTAGCACC
CACCAAGGCAAAGAGAAGAGTGGTGCAGAGAGAAAAAAGAGCAGTGGGAATAGGAGCTTTGTTCCTTGGG
TTCTTGGGAGCAGCAGGAAGCACTATGGGCGCAGCGTCAATGACGCTGACGGTACAGGCCAGACAATTAT
TGTCTGGTATAGTGCAGCAGCAGAACAATTTGCTGAGGGCTATTGAGGCGCAACAGCATCTGTTGCAACT
CACAGTCTGGGGCATCAAGCAGCTCCAGGCAAGAATCCTGGCTGTGGAAAGATACCTAAAGGATCAACAG
CTCCTGGGGATTTGGGGTTGCTCTGGAAAACTCATTTGCACCACTGCTGTGCCTTGGAATGCTAGTTGGA
GTAATAAATCTCTGGAACAGATTTGGAATCACACGACCTGGATGGAGTGGGACAGAGAAATTAACAATTA
CACAAGCTTAATACACTCCTTAATTGAAGAATCGCAAAACCAGCAAGAAAAGAATGAACAAGAATTATTG
GAATTAGATAAATGGGCAAGTTTGTGGAATTGGTTTAACATAACAAATTGGCTGTGGTATATAAAATTAT
TCATAATGATAGTAGGAGGCTTGGTAGGTTTAAGAATAGTTTTTGCTGTACTTTCTATAGTGAATAGAGT
TAGGCAGGGATATTCACCATTATCGTTTCAG
