>Addgene plasmid #204332 | pLVX-SV40-Galpha-13 ONE-GO | depositor partial sequence | sequence record 396724 | pLVX-SV40-Galpha-13-YFP-IRES*-PRGRH-Nluc
CAAAATTTTCGGGTTTATTACAGGGACAGCAGAGATCCAGTTTATCGATGGTGTGGAAAGTCCCCAGGCT
CCCCAGCAGGCAGAAGTATGCAAAGCATGCATCTCAATTAGTCAGCAACCAGGTGTGGAAAGTCCCCAGG
CTCCCCAGCAGGCAGAAGTATGCAAAGCATGCATCTCAATTAGTCAGCAACCATAGTCCCGCCCCTAACT
CCGCCCATCCCGCCCCTAACTCCGCCCAGTTCCGCCCATTCTCCGCCCCATGGCTGACTAATTTTTTTTA
TTTATGCAGAGGCCGAGGCCGCCTCGGCCTCTGAGCTATTCCAGAAGTAGTGAGGAGGCTTTTTTGGAGG
CCTAGGCTTTTGCAAACTCGAGACTAGTTCTAGAGCGGCCGCGGATCCATGGCGGACTTCCTGCCGTCGC
GGTCCGTGCTGTCCGTGTGCTTCCCCGGCTGCCTGCTGACGAGTGGCGAGGCCGAGCAGCAACGCAAGTC
CAAGGAGATCGACAAATGCCTGTCTCGGGAAAAGACCTATGTGAAGCGGCTGGTGAAGATCCTGCTGCTG
GGCGCGGGCGAGAGCGGCAAGTCCACCTTCCTGAAGCAGATGCGGATCATCCACGGGCAGGACTTCGACC
AGCGCGCGCGCGAGGAGTTCCGCCCCACCATCTACAGCAACGTGATCAAAGGTATGAGGGTGCTGGTTGA
TGCTCGAGAGAAGCTTCATATTCCCTGGGGAGACAACTCAAACCAACAACATGGAGATAAGATGATGTCG
TTTGATACCCGGGCCCCGCGGGGATCAGGCATGGTTTCAAAGGGAGAAGAGTTGTTCACAGGGGTTGTAC
CGATTCTTGTAGAACTTGACGGAGATGTCAACGGGCACAAGTTTAGTGTAAGTGGAGAAGGCGAGGGCGA
TGCGACCTATGGAAAACTGACCCTTAAATTTATTTGTACTACGGGTAAATTGCCCGTTCCCTGGCCGACA
TTGGTAACTACATTCGGATATGGTTTGATGTGCTTTGCAAGGTATCCGGATCACATGAAGCAGCATGATT
TCTTCAAGTCCGCCATGCCCGAAGGCTACGTCCAGGAGCGCACCATCTTCTTCAAGGACGACGGCAACTA
CAAGACCCGCGCCGAGGTGAAGTTCGAGGGCGACACCCTGGTGAACCGCATCGAGCTGAAGGGCATCGAC
TTCAAGGAGGACGGCAACATCCTGGGGCACAAGCTGGAGTACAACTACAACAGCCACAACGTCTATATCA
TGGCCGACAAGCAGAAGAACGGCATCAAGGTGAACTTCAAGATCCGCCACAACATCGAGGACGGCAGCGT
GCAGCTCGCCGACCACTACCAGCAGAACACCCCCATCGGCGACGGCCCCGTGCTGCTGCCCGACAACCAC
TACCTGAGCTACCAGTCCGCCATGAGCAAAGACCCCAACGAGAAGCGCGATCACATGGTCCTGCTGGAGT
TCGTGACCGCCGCCGGGATCACTCTCGGCATGGACGAGCTGTACAAGGGATCAGGCCCGCGGATGGCAGC
CCAAGGAATGGTGGAAACAAGGGTTTTCTTACAATATCTTCCTGCTATAAGAGCATTATGGGCAGACAGC
GGCATACAGAATGCCTATGACCGGCGTCGAGAATTTCAACTGGGTGAATCTGTAAAATATTTCCTGGATA
ACTTGGATAAACTTGGAGAACCAGAGTATATGCCAACAGAACAAGATATTCTGCTTGCCAGAAGACCCAC
CAAAGGCATCCATGAATACGACTTTGAAATAAAAAATGTTCCTTTCAAAATGGTTGATGTAGGTGGTCAG
AGATCAGAAAGGAAACGTTGGTTTGAATGTTTCGACAGTGTGACATCAATACTTTTCCTTGTTTCCTCAA
GTGAATTTGACCAGGTGCTTATGGAAGATCGACTGACCAATCGCCTTACAGAGTCTCTGAACATTTTTGA
AACAATCGTCAATAACCGGGTTTTCAGCAATGTCTCCATAATTCTGTTCTTAAACAAGACAGACTTGCTT
GAGGAGAAGGTGCAAATTGTGAGCATCAAAGACTATTTCCTAGAATTTGAAGGGGATCCCCACTGCTTAA
GAGACGTCCAAAAATTCCTGGTGGAATGTTTCCGGAACAAACGCCGGGACCAGCAACAGAAGCCCTTATA
CCACCACTTCACCACTGCTATCAACACGGAGAACATCCGCCTTGTTTTCCGTGACGTGAAGGATACTATT
CTGCATGACAACCTCAAGCAGCTTATGCTACAGTGATCTAGGCGGCCGCCGCCCCTCTCCCTCCCCCCCC
CCTAACGTTACTGGCCGAAGCCGCTTGGAATAAGGCCGGTGTGCGTTTGTCTATATGTTATTTTCCACCA
TATTGCCGTCTTTTGGCAATGTGAGGGCCCGGAAACCTGGCCCTGTCTTCTTGACGAGCATTCCTAGGGG
TCTTTCCCCTCTCGCCAAAGGAATGCAAGGTCTGTTGAATGTCGTGAAGGAAGCAGTTCCTCTGGAAGCT
TCTTGAAGACAAACAACGTCTGTAGCGACCCTTTGCAGGCAGCGGAACCCCCCACCTGGCGACAGGTGCC
TCTGCGGCCAAAAGCCACGTGTATAAGATACACCTGCAAAGGCGGCACAACCCCAGTGCCACGTTGTGAG
TTGGATAGTTGTGGAAAGAGTCAAATGGCTCTCCTCAAGCGTATTCAACAAGGGGCTGAAGGATGCCCAG
AAGGTACCCCATTGTATGGGATCTGATCTGGGGCCTCGGTGCACATGCTTTACATGTGTTTAGTCGAGGT
TAAAAAAACGTCTAGGCCCCCCGAACCACGGGGACGTGGTTTTCCTTTGAAAAACACGATGATAAGCTTG
CCACAACCCGTACCAAAGATGGGGAGTAGCAAGAGCAAGACGTCGAATTCCGGAATCAAGCTTCTGATTA
TTGGCCCAGAGGAAGATTATGACCCAGGTTATTTCAACAATGAGAGTGACATCATCTTCCAAGATCTTGA
AAAACTGAAGTCACATCCAGCTTACTTGGTAGTTTTTCTACGTTACATCCTCTCTCAGGCAGACCCTGGC
CCCCTGCTTTTTTATTTGTGTTCAGAAGTTTATCAACAGACAAATCCCAAAGATTCCCGAAGTCTGGGGA
AAGACATCTGGAACATTTTCCTGGAGAAAAATGCGCCTCTCAGAGTGAAGATCCCTGAGATGTTGCAGGC
TGAAATTGACCTACGCCTGCGGAACAATGAGGACCCTCGCAATGTGCTCTGTGAAGCTCAGGAGGCAGTC
ATGCTGGAAATCCAGGAGCAGATCAACGACTACAGATCCAAGCGTACTCTGGGCCTGGGCAGCCTCTATG
GTGAAAATGACCTGCTAGGCCTGGATGGGGACCCTCTTCGAGAACGCCAAATGGCTGAGAAGCAGCTGGC
TGCCCTTGGAGATATCTTGTCCAAATATGAGGAAGATCGGAGTGCCCCCATGGACTTTGCTGTTAATACC
TTTATGAGCCACGCTGGGATCCGTCTTCGGGAGTCTCGAGGCGGATCAGGCGGATCCATGGTCTTCACAC
TCGAAGATTTCGTTGGGGACTGGCGACAGACAGCCGGCTACAACCTGGACCAAGTCCTTGAACAGGGAGG
TGTGTCCAGTTTGTTTCAGAATCTCGGGGTGTCCGTAACTCCGATCCAAAGGATTGTCCTGAGCGGTGAA
AATGGGCTGAAGATCGACATCCATGTCATCATCCCGTATGAAGGTCTGAGCGGCGACCAAATGGGCCAGA
TCGAAAAAATTTTTAAGGTGGTGTACCCTGTGGATGATCATCACTTTAAGGTGATCCTGCACTATGGCAC
ACTGGTAATCGACGGGGTTACGCCGAACATGATCGACTATTTCGGACGGCCGTATGAAGGCATCGCCGTG
TTCGACGGCAAAAAGATCACTGTAACAGGGACCCTGTGGAACGGCAACAAAATTATCGACGAGCGCCTGA
TCAACCCCGACGGCTCCCTGCTGTTCCGAGTAACCATCAACGGAGTGACCGGCTGGCGGCTGTGCGAACG
CATTCTGGCGTAAACGCGTCTGGAACAATCAACCTCTGGATTACAAAATTTGTGAAAGATTGACTGGTAT
TCTTAACTATGTTGCTCCTTTTACGCTATGTGGATACGCTGCTTTAATGCCTTTGTATCATGCTATTGCT
TCCCGTATGGCTTTCATTTTCTCCTCCTTGTATAAATCCTGGTTGCTGTCTCTTTATGAGGAGTTGTGGC
CCGTTGTCAGGCAACGTGGCGTGGTGTGCACTGTGTTTGCTGACGCAACCCCCACTGGTTGGGGCATTGC
CACCACCTGTCAGCTCCTTTCCGGGACTTTCGCTTTCCCCCTCCCTATTGCCACGGCGGAACTCATCGCC
GCCTGCCTTGCCCGCTGCTGGACAGGGGCTCGGCTGTTGGGCACTGACAATTCCGTGGTGTTGTCGGGGA
AGCTGACGTCCTTTCCATGGCTGCTCGCCTGTGTTGCCACCTGGATTCTGCGCGGGACGTCCTTCTGCTA
CGTCCCTTCGGCCCTCAATCCAGCGGACCTTCCTTCCCGCGGCCTGCTGCCGGCTCTGCGGCCTCTTCCG
CGTCTTCGCCTTCGCCCTCAGACGAGTCGGATCTCCCTTTGGGCCGCCTCCCCGC
